LOCUS       Exported 3115 bp ds-DNA circular SYN 13-MAY-2021
DEFINITION  MXS_chaining vector with EF1a.
ACCESSION   .
VERSION     .
KEYWORDS    MXS_EF1a
SOURCE      synthetic DNA construct
  ORGANISM  synthetic DNA construct
REFERENCE   1 (bases 1 to 3115)
  AUTHORS   Sladitschek HL, Neveu PA
  TITLE     MXS-Chaining: A Highly Efficient Cloning Platform for Imaging and
            Flow Cytometry Approaches in Mammalian Systems.
  JOURNAL   PLoS One. 2015 Apr 24;10(4):e0124958. doi:
            10.1371/journal.pone.0124958. eCollection 2015.
  PUBMED    25909630
REFERENCE   2 (bases 1 to 3115)
  AUTHORS   .
  TITLE     Direct Submission
  JOURNAL   Exported May 13, 2021 from SnapGene Server 1.1.58
            http://www.snapgene.com
FEATURES             Location/Qualifiers
     source          1..3115
                     /organism="synthetic DNA construct"
                     /mol_type="other DNA"
     promoter        30..1192
                     /label=EF-1-alpha promoter
                     /note="strong constitutive promoter for human elongation
                     factor EF-1-alpha"
     intron          261..1183
                     /label=EF-1-alpha intron A
                     /note="intron upstream of the start codon of human
                     EF-1-alpha"
     primer_bind     1140..1160
                     /label=EF1a-F
                     /note="Human elongation factor-1a promoter, forward primer"
     promoter        1223..1327
                     /gene="bla"
                     /label=AmpR promoter
     CDS             1328..2188
                     /codon_start=1
                     /gene="bla"
                     /product="beta-lactamase"
                     /label=AmpR
                     /note="confers resistance to ampicillin, carbenicillin, and
                     related antibiotics"
                     /translation="MSIQHFRVALIPFFAAFCLPVFAHPETLVKVKDAEDQLGARVGYI
                     ELDLNSGKILESFRPEERFPMMSTFKVLLCGAVLSRIDAGQEQLGRRIHYSQNDLVEYS
                     PVTEKHLTDGMTVRELCSAAITMSDNTAANLLLTTIGGPKELTAFLHNMGDHVTRLDRW
                     EPELNEAIPNDERDTTMPVAMATTLRKLLTGELLTLASRQQLIDWMEADKVAGPLLRSA
                     LPAGWFIADKSGAGERGSRGIIAALGPDGKPSRIVVIYTTGSQATMDERNRQIAEIGAS
                     LIKHW"
     primer_bind     complement(1546..1565)
                     /label=Amp-R
                     /note="Ampicillin resistance gene, reverse primer"
     rep_origin      2359..2947
                     /direction=RIGHT
                     /label=ori
                     /note="high-copy-number ColE1/pMB1/pBR322/pUC origin of
                     replication"
     primer_bind     2848..2867
                     /label=pBR322ori-F
                     /note="pBR322 origin, forward primer"
ORIGIN
        1 catgatatca aacgcgtaac tcgaggtgag gctccggtgc ccgtcagtgg gcagagcgca
       61 catcgcccac agtccccgag aagttggggg gaggggtcgg caattgaacc ggtgcctaga
      121 gaaggtggcg cggggtaaac tgggaaagtg atgtcgtgta ctggctccgc ctttttcccg
      181 agggtggggg agaaccgtat ataagtgcag tagtcgccgt gaacgttctt tttcgcaacg
      241 ggtttgccgc cagaacacag gtaagtgccg tgtgtggttc ccgcgggcct ggcctcttta
      301 cgggttatgg cccttgcgtg ccttgaatta cttccacctg gctccagtac gtgattcttg
      361 atcccgagct ggagccaggg gcgggccttg cgctttagga gccccttcgc ctcgtgcttg
      421 agttgaggcc tggcctgggc gctggggccg ccgcgtgcga atctggtggc accttcgcgc
      481 ctgtctcgct gctttcgata agtctctagc catttaaaat ttttgatgac ctgctgcgac
      541 gctttttttc tggcaagata gtcttgtaaa tgcgggccag gatctgcaca ctggtatttc
      601 ggtttttggg gccgcgggcg gcgacggggc ccgtgcgtcc cagcgcacat gttcggcgag
      661 gcggggcctg cgagcgcggc caccgagaat cggacggggg tagtctcaag ctggccggcc
      721 tgctctggtg cctggcctcg cgccgccgtg tatcgccccg ccctgggcgg caaggctggc
      781 ccggtcggca ccagttgcgt gagcggaaag atggccgctt cccggccctg ctccaggggg
      841 ctcaaaatgg aggacgcggc gctcgggaga gcgggcgggt gagtcaccca cacaaaggaa
      901 aggggccttt ccgtcctcag ccgtcgcttc atgtgactcc acggagtacc gggcgccgtc
      961 caggcacctc gattagttct ggagcttttg gagtacgtcg tctttaggtt ggggggaggg
     1021 gttttatgcg atggagtttc cccacactga gtgggtggag actgaagtta ggccagcttg
     1081 gcacttgatg taattctcct tggaatttgc cctttttgag tttggatctt ggttcattct
     1141 caagcctcag acagtggttc aaagtttttt tcttccattt caggtgtcgt gaacacgctg
     1201 tcgaccaatt cggggaaatg tgcgcggaac ccctatttgt ttatttttct aaatacattc
     1261 aaatatgtat ccgctcatga gacaataacc ctgataaatg cttcaataat attgaaaaag
     1321 gaagagtatg agtattcaac atttccgtgt cgcccttatt cccttttttg cggcattttg
     1381 ccttcctgtt tttgctcacc cagaaacgct ggtgaaagta aaagatgctg aagatcagtt
     1441 gggtgcacga gtgggttaca tcgaactgga tctcaacagc ggtaagatcc ttgagagttt
     1501 tcgccccgaa gaacgttttc caatgatgag cacttttaaa gttctgctat gtggcgcggt
     1561 attatcccgt attgacgccg ggcaagagca actcggtcgc cgcatacact attctcagaa
     1621 tgacttggtt gagtactcac cagtcacaga aaagcatctt acggatggca tgacagtaag
     1681 agaattatgc agtgctgcca taaccatgag tgataacact gcggccaact tacttctgac
     1741 aacgatcgga ggaccgaagg agctaaccgc ttttttgcac aacatggggg atcatgtaac
     1801 tcgccttgat cgttgggaac cggagctgaa tgaagccata ccaaacgacg agcgtgacac
     1861 cacgatgcct gtagcaatgg caacaacgtt gcgcaaacta ttaactggcg aactacttac
     1921 tctagcttcc cggcaacaat taatagactg gatggaggcg gataaagttg caggaccact
     1981 tctgcgctcg gcccttccgg ctggctggtt tattgctgat aaatctggag ccggtgagcg
     2041 tgggtctcgc ggtatcattg cagcactggg gccagatggt aagccctccc gtatcgtagt
     2101 tatctacacg acggggagtc aggcaactat ggatgaacga aatagacaga tcgctgagat
     2161 aggtgcctca ctgattaagc attggtaact gtcagaccaa gtttactcat atatacttta
     2221 gattgattta aaacttcatt tttaatttaa aaggatctag gtgaagatcc tttttgataa
     2281 tctcatgacc aaaatccctt aacgtgagtt ttcgttccac tgagcgtcag accccgtaga
     2341 aaagatcaaa ggatcttctt gagatccttt ttttctgcgc gtaatctgct gcttgcaaac
     2401 aaaaaaacca ccgctaccag cggtggtttg tttgccggat caagagctac caactctttt
     2461 tccgaaggta actggcttca gcagagcgca gataccaaat actgttcttc tagtgtagcc
     2521 gtagttaggc caccacttca agaactctgt agcaccgcct acatacctcg ctctgctaat
     2581 cctgttacca gtggctgctg ccagtggcga taagtcgtgt cttaccgggt tggactcaag
     2641 acgatagtta ccggataagg cgcagcggtc gggctgaacg gggggttcgt gcacacagcc
     2701 cagcttggag cgaacgacct acaccgaact gagataccta cagcgtgagc tatgagaaag
     2761 cgccacgctt cccgaaggga gaaaggcgga caggtatccg gtaagcggca gggtcggaac
     2821 aggagagcgc acgagggagc ttccaggggg aaacgcctgg tatctttata gtcctgtcgg
     2881 gtttcgccac ctctgacttg agcgtcgatt tttgtgatgc tcgtcagggg ggcggagcct
     2941 atggaaaaac gccagcaacg cggccttttt acggttcctg gccttttgct ggccttttgc
     3001 tcacatgttc tttcctgcgt tatcccctga ttctgtggat aaccgtatta ccgcctttga
     3061 gtgagctgat accgctcgcc gcagccgaac gaccgagcgc agcgagtcag tgagc
//
