[The description below was written by a language model from this plasmid's Addgene catalogue record and the feature table of its GenBank file.]
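Description:
MXS_EF1a is a small (3,115 bp) building-block plasmid from the MXS-chaining synthetic biology toolkit, a modular restriction-enzyme cloning platform developed for assembling mammalian expression constructs used in imaging and flow cytometry. It consists of the minimal MXS_chaining backbone (about 1.9 kb) carrying a single part, the EF1a promoter, as an insert of roughly 1.2 kb between MluI and SalI sites, both of which are retained after cloning. The backbone is purely bacterial: a high-copy ColE1/pMB1/pUC-type origin of replication supports propagation in E. coli, and a beta-lactamase gene driven by its own AmpR promoter provides ampicillin selection. No mammalian selection marker, viral element or eukaryotic origin is annotated.

The payload is the strong constitutive promoter of human elongation factor 1-alpha, annotated here together with its intron A, the intron that lies upstream of the native start codon and is generally included because it contributes to robust, sustained expression in many mammalian cell types. The catalogue lists the insert species as synthetic, while the feature annotation identifies the sequence as the human EF-1-alpha promoter. No coding sequence, reporter, tag or polyadenylation signal follows the promoter, so the plasmid is not an expression vector in itself. Instead it serves as a promoter module: the preserved flanking sites allow the EF1a fragment to be excised or joined with other MXS modules, such as coding sequences and terminators, to build complete transcription units. The record does not give details of the chaining scheme beyond the two named cloning sites.
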