Addgene plasmid #62421: MXS_EF1a
Purpose: MXS_chaining vector with EF1a
Depositing lab: Pierre Neveu. Depositing organization: European Molecular Biology Laboratory (EMBL), Heidelberg. Publication: MXS-Chaining: A Highly Efficient Cloning Platform for Imaging and Flow Cytometry Approaches in Mammalian Systems. Sladitschek HL, Neveu PA. PLoS One. 2015 Apr 24;10(4):e0124958. doi: 10.1371/journal.pone.0124958. eCollection 2015. PONE-D-15-01385 PubMed 25909630.
Backbone
  Vector backbone: MXS_chaining vector
  Backbone manufacturer: Neveu lab, Addgene plasmid #62394
  Backbone size w/o insert (bp): 1945
  Vector type: Synthetic Biology
Growth in bacteria
  Bacterial resistance: Ampicillin, 100 μg/mL
  Growth temperature: 37°C
  Growth strain: Mach1
  Copy number: High Copy
Gene/Insert
  Gene/Insert name: EF1a Promoter
  Species: Synthetic
  Insert size (bp): 1192
  Cloning method: Restriction Enzyme; 5′ cloning site MluI (not destroyed); 3′ cloning site SalI (not destroyed)
  Sequencing primers: 5′ TTACCGCCTTTGAGTGAG; 3′ TTGTCTCATGAGCGGATAC
Terms and licenses: Academic/Nonprofit Terms; Industry Terms: Not Available to Industry
How to cite: MXS_EF1a was a gift from Pierre Neveu (Addgene plasmid # 62421 ; http://n2t.net/addgene:62421 ; RRID:Addgene_62421)
