>Addgene plasmid #62421 | MXS_EF1a | addgene partial sequence | sequence record 104697 | pBR322ori-F 5'-GGGAAACGCCTGGTATCTTT-3'
GTGATGCTCGTCAGGGGGGCGGAGCCTATGGAAAAACGCCAGCAACGCGGCCTTTTTACGGTTCCTGGCC
TTTTGCTGGCCTTTTGCTCACATGTTCTTTCCTGCGTTATCCCCTGATTCTGTGGATAACCGTATTACCG
CCTTTGAGTGAGCTGATACCGCTCGCCGCAGCCGAACGACCGAGCGCAGCGAGTCAGTGAGCCATGATAT
CAAACGCGTAACTCGAGGTGAGGCTCCGGTGCCCGTCAGTGGGCAGAGCGCACATCGCCCACAGTCCCCG
AGAAGTTGGGGGGAGGGGTCGGCAATTGAACCGGTGCCTAGAGAAGGTGGCGCGGGGTAAACTGGGAAAG
TGATGTCGTGTACTGGCTCCGCCTTTTTCCCGAGGGTGGGGGAGAACCGTATATAAGTGCAGTAGTCGCC
GTGAACGTTCTTTTTCGCAACGGGTTTGCCGCCAGAACACAGGTAAGTGCCGTGTGTGGTTCCCGCGGGC
CTGGCCTCTTTACGGGTTATGGCCCTTGCGTGCCTTGAATTACTTCCACCTGGCTCCAGTACGTGATTCT
TGATCCCGAGCTGGAGCCAGGGGCGGGCCTTGCGCTTTAGGAGCCCCTTCGCCTCGTGCTTGAGTTGAGG
CCTGGCCTGGGCGCTGGGGCCGCCGCGTGCGAATCTGGTGGCACCTTCGCGCCTGTCTCGCTGCTTTCGA
TAAGTCTCTAGCCA
