>Addgene plasmid #62421 | MXS_EF1a | addgene partial sequence | sequence record 104699 | AmpSeq-F 5'-ctcatgagcggatacatatttgaa-3'
GAATTGGTCGACAGCGTGTTCACGACACCTGAAATGGAAGAAAAAAACTTTGAACCACTGTCTGAGGCTT
GAGAATGAACCAAGATCCAAACTCAAAAAGGGCAAATTCCAAGGAGAATTACATCAAGTGCCAAGCTGGC
CTAACTTCAGTCTCCACCCACTCAGTGTGGGGAAACTCCATCGCATAAAACCCCTCCCCCCAACCTAAAG
ACGACGTACTCCAAAAGCTCCAGAACTAATCGAGGTGCCTGGACGGCGCCCGGTACTCCGTGGAGTCACA
TGAAGCGACGGCTGAGGACGGAAAGGCCCCTTTCCTTTGTGTGGGTGACTCACCCGCCCGCTCTCCCGAG
CGCCGCGTCCTCCATTTTGAGCCCCCTGGAGCAGGGCCGGGAAGCGGCCATCTTTCCGCTCACGCAACTG
GTGCCGACCGGGCCAGCCTTGCCGCCCAGGGCGGGGCGATACACGGCGGCGCGAGGCCAGGCACCAGAGC
AGGCCGGCCAGCTTGAGACTACCCCCGTCCGATTCTCGGTGGCCGCGCTCGCAGGCCCCGCCTCGCCGAA
CATGTGCGCTGGGACGCACGGGCCCCGTCGCCGCCCGCGGCCCCAAAAACCGAAATACCAGTGTGCAGAT
CCTGGCCCGCATTTACAAGACTATCTTGCCAG
